>Addgene plasmid #169428 | GluN2A (px330:2-guideCas9) | addgene full sequence | sequence record 334775 | Addgene NGS Result
GGGGGCGCGCGCCAGGCGGGGCGGGGCGGGGCGAGGGGCGGGGCGGGGCGAGGCGGAGAGGTGCGGCGGC
AGCCAATCAGAGCGGCGCGCTCCGAAAGTTTCCTTTTATGGCGAGGCGGCGGCGGCGGCGGCCCTATAAA
AAGCGAAGCGCGCGGCGGGCGGGAGTCGCTGCGCGCTGCCTTCGCCCCGTGCCCCGCTCCGCCGCCGCCT
CGCGCCGCCCGCCCCGGCTCTGACTGACCGCGTTACTCCCACAGGTGAGCGGGCGGGACGGCCCTTCTCC
TCCGGGCTGTAATTAGCTGAGCAAGAGGTAAGGGTTTAAGGGATGGTTGGTTGGTGGGGTATTAATGTTT
AATTACCTGGAGCACCTGCCTGAAATCACTTTTTTTCAGGTTGGACCGGTGCCACCATGGACTATAAGGA
CCACGACGGAGACTACAAGGATCATGATATTGATTACAAAGACGATGACGATAAGATGGCCCCAAAGAAG
AAGCGGAAGGTCGGTATCCACGGAGTCCCAGCAGCCGACAAGAAGTACAGCATCGGCCTGGACATCGGCA
CCAACTCTGTGGGCTGGGCCGTGATCACCGACGAGTACAAGGTGCCCAGCAAGAAATTCAAGGTGCTGGG
CAACACCGACCGGCACAGCATCAAGAAGAACCTGATCGGAGCCCTGCTGTTCGACAGCGGCGAAACAGCC
GAGGCCACCCGGCTGAAGAGAACCGCCAGAAGAAGATACACCAGACGGAAGAACCGGATCTGCTATCTGC
AAGAGATCTTCAGCAACGAGATGGCCAAGGTGGACGACAGCTTCTTCCACAGACTGGAAGAGTCCTTCCT
GGTGGAAGAGGATAAGAAGCACGAGCGGCACCCCATCTTCGGCAACATCGTGGACGAGGTGGCCTACCAC
GAGAAGTACCCCACCATCTACCACCTGAGAAAGAAACTGGTGGACAGCACCGACAAGGCCGACCTGCGGC
TGATCTATCTGGCCCTGGCCCACATGATCAAGTTCCGGGGCCACTTCCTGATCGAGGGCGACCTGAACCC
CGACAACAGCGACGTGGACAAGCTGTTCATCCAGCTGGTGCAGACCTACAACCAGCTGTTCGAGGAAAAC
CCCATCAACGCCAGCGGCGTGGACGCCAAGGCCATCCTGTCTGCCAGACTGAGCAAGAGCAGACGGCTGG
AAAATCTGATCGCCCAGCTGCCCGGCGAGAAGAAGAATGGCCTGTTCGGAAACCTGATTGCCCTGAGCCT
GGGCCTGACCCCCAACTTCAAGAGCAACTTCGACCTGGCCGAGGATGCCAAACTGCAGCTGAGCAAGGAC
ACCTACGACGACGACCTGGACAACCTGCTGGCCCAGATCGGCGACCAGTACGCCGACCTGTTTCTGGCCG
CCAAGAACCTGTCCGACGCCATCCTGCTGAGCGACATCCTGAGAGTGAACACCGAGATCACCAAGGCCCC
CCTGAGCGCCTCTATGATCAAGAGATACGACGAGCACCACCAGGACCTGACCCTGCTGAAAGCTCTCGTG
CGGCAGCAGCTGCCTGAGAAGTACAAAGAGATTTTCTTCGACCAGAGCAAGAACGGCTACGCCGGCTACA
TTGACGGCGGAGCCAGCCAGGAAGAGTTCTACAAGTTCATCAAGCCCATCCTGGAAAAGATGGACGGCAC
CGAGGAACTGCTCGTGAAGCTGAACAGAGAGGACCTGCTGCGGAAGCAGCGGACCTTCGACAACGGCAGC
ATCCCCCACCAGATCCACCTGGGAGAGCTGCACGCCATTCTGCGGCGGCAGGAAGATTTTTACCCATTCC
TGAAGGACAACCGGGAAAAGATCGAGAAGATCCTGACCTTCCGCATCCCCTACTACGTGGGCCCTCTGGC
CAGGGGAAACAGCAGATTCGCCTGGATGACCAGAAAGAGCGAGGAAACCATCACCCCCTGGAACTTCGAG
GAAGTGGTGGACAAGGGCGCTTCCGCCCAGAGCTTCATCGAGCGGATGACCAACTTCGATAAGAACCTGC
CCAACGAGAAGGTGCTGCCCAAGCACAGCCTGCTGTACGAGTACTTCACCGTGTATAACGAGCTGACCAA
AGTGAAATACGTGACCGAGGGAATGAGAAAGCCCGCCTTCCTGAGCGGCGAGCAGAAAAAGGCCATCGTG
GACCTGCTGTTCAAGACCAACCGGAAAGTGACCGTGAAGCAGCTGAAAGAGGACTACTTCAAGAAAATCG
AGTGCTTCGACTCCGTGGAAATCTCCGGCGTGGAAGATCGGTTCAACGCCTCCCTGGGCACATACCACGA
TCTGCTGAAAATTATCAAGGACAAGGACTTCCTGGACAATGAGGAAAACGAGGACATTCTGGAAGATATC
GTGCTGACCCTGACACTGTTTGAGGACAGAGAGATGATCGAGGAACGGCTGAAAACCTATGCCCACCTGT
TCGACGACAAAGTGATGAAGCAGCTGAAGCGGCGGAGATACACCGGCTGGGGCAGGCTGAGCCGGAAGCT
GATCAACGGCATCCGGGACAAGCAGTCCGGCAAGACAATCCTGGATTTCCTGAAGTCCGACGGCTTCGCC
AACAGAAACTTCATGCAGCTGATCCACGACGACAGCCTGACCTTTAAAGAGGACATCCAGAAAGCCCAGG
TGTCCGGCCAGGGCGATAGCCTGCACGAGCACATTGCCAATCTGGCCGGCAGCCCCGCCATTAAGAAGGG
CATCCTGCAGACAGTGAAGGTGGTGGACGAGCTCGTGAAAGTGATGGGCCGGCACAAGCCCGAGAACATC
GTGATCGAAATGGCCAGAGAGAACCAGACCACCCAGAAGGGACAGAAGAACAGCCGCGAGAGAATGAAGC
GGATCGAAGAGGGCATCAAAGAGCTGGGCAGCCAGATCCTGAAAGAACACCCCGTGGAAAACACCCAGCT
GCAGAACGAGAAGCTGTACCTGTACTACCTGCAGAATGGGCGGGATATGTACGTGGACCAGGAACTGGAC
ATCAACCGGCTGTCCGACTACGATGTGGACCATATCGTGCCTCAGAGCTTTCTGAAGGACGACTCCATCG
ACAACAAGGTGCTGACCAGAAGCGACAAGAACCGGGGCAAGAGCGACAACGTGCCCTCCGAAGAGGTCGT
GAAGAAGATGAAGAACTACTGGCGGCAGCTGCTGAACGCCAAGCTGATTACCCAGAGAAAGTTCGACAAT
CTGACCAAGGCCGAGAGAGGCGGCCTGAGCGAACTGGATAAGGCCGGCTTCATCAAGAGACAGCTGGTGG
AAACCCGGCAGATCACAAAGCACGTGGCACAGATCCTGGACTCCCGGATGAACACTAAGTACGACGAGAA
TGACAAGCTGATCCGGGAAGTGAAAGTGATCACCCTGAAGTCCAAGCTGGTGTCCGATTTCCGGAAGGAT
TTCCAGTTTTACAAAGTGCGCGAGATCAACAACTACCACCACGCCCACGACGCCTACCTGAACGCCGTCG
TGGGAACCGCCCTGATCAAAAAGTACCCTAAGCTGGAAAGCGAGTTCGTGTACGGCGACTACAAGGTGTA
CGACGTGCGGAAGATGATCGCCAAGAGCGAGCAGGAAATCGGCAAGGCTACCGCCAAGTACTTCTTCTAC
AGCAACATCATGAACTTTTTCAAGACCGAGATTACCCTGGCCAACGGCGAGATCCGGAAGCGGCCTCTGA
TCGAGACAAACGGCGAAACCGGGGAGATCGTGTGGGATAAGGGCCGGGATTTTGCCACCGTGCGGAAAGT
GCTGAGCATGCCCCAAGTGAATATCGTGAAAAAGACCGAGGTGCAGACAGGCGGCTTCAGCAAAGAGTCT
ATCCTGCCCAAGAGGAACAGCGATAAGCTGATCGCCAGAAAGAAGGACTGGGACCCTAAGAAGTACGGCG
GCTTCGACAGCCCCACCGTGGCCTATTCTGTGCTGGTGGTGGCCAAAGTGGAAAAGGGCAAGTCCAAGAA
ACTGAAGAGTGTGAAAGAGCTGCTGGGGATCACCATCATGGAAAGAAGCAGCTTCGAGAAGAATCCCATC
GACTTTCTGGAAGCCAAGGGCTACAAAGAAGTGAAAAAGGACCTGATCATCAAGCTGCCTAAGTACTCCC
TGTTCGAGCTGGAAAACGGCCGGAAGAGAATGCTGGCCTCTGCCGGCGAACTGCAGAAGGGAAACGAACT
GGCCCTGCCCTCCAAATATGTGAACTTCCTGTACCTGGCCAGCCACTATGAGAAGCTGAAGGGCTCCCCC
GAGGATAATGAGCAGAAACAGCTGTTTGTGGAACAGCACAAGCACTACCTGGACGAGATCATCGAGCAGA
TCAGCGAGTTCTCCAAGAGAGTGATCCTGGCCGACGCTAATCTGGACAAAGTGCTGTCCGCCTACAACAA
GCACCGGGATAAGCCCATCAGAGAGCAGGCCGAGAATATCATCCACCTGTTTACCCTGACCAATCTGGGA
GCCCCTGCCGCCTTCAAGTACTTTGACACCACCATCGACCGGAAGAGGTACACCAGCACCAAAGAGGTGC
TGGACGCCACCCTGATCCACCAGAGCATCACCGGCCTGTACGAGACACGGATCGACCTGTCTCAGCTGGG
AGGCGACAAAAGGCCGGCGGCCACGAAAAAGGCCGGCCAGGCAAAAAAGAAAAAGTAAGAATTCCTAGAG
CTCGCTGATCAGCCTCGACTGTGCCTTCTAGTTGCCAGCCATCTGTTGTTTGCCCCTCCCCCGTGCCTTC
CTTGACCCTGGAAGGTGCCACTCCCACTGTCCTTTCCTAATAAAATGAGGAAATTGCATCGCATTGTCTG
AGTAGGTGTCATTCTATTCTGGGGGGTGGGGTGGGGCAGGACAGCAAGGGGGAGGATTGGGAAGAGAATA
GCAGGCATGCTGGGGAGCGGCCGCAGGAACCCCTAGTGATGGAGTTGGCCACTCCCTCTCTGCGCGCTCG
CTCGCTCACTGAGGCCGGGCGACCAAAGGTCGCCCGACGCCCGGGCTTTGCCCGGGCGGCCTCAGTGAGC
GAGCGAGCGCGCAGCTGCCTGCAGGGGCGCCTGATGCGGTATTTTCTCCTTACGCATCTGTGCGGTATTT
CACACCGCATA
[95 nt withheld, positions 5122-5216]
T
[46 nt withheld, positions 5218-5263]
C
[141 nt withheld, positions 5265-5405]
CCTTTGACGTTGGAGTCCACGTTCTTT
[37 nt withheld, positions 5433-5469]
ACTCTATCTCGGGCTATTCTTTTGATTTATAAGGGATTTTGCCGATTTCGGTCTATTGGTTAAAAAATGA
GCTGATTTAACAAAAATTTAACGCGAATTTTAACAAAATATTAACGTTTACAATTTTATGGTGCACTCTC
AGTACAATCTGCTCTGATGCCGCATAGTTAAGCCAGCCCCGACACCCGCCAACACCCGCTGACGCGCCCT
GACGGGCTTGTCTGCTCCCGGCATCCGCTTACAGACAAGCTGTGACCGTCTCCGGGAGCTGCATGTGTCA
GAGGTTTTCACCGTCATCACCGAAACGCGCGAGACGAAAGGGCCTCGTGATACGCCTATTTTTATAGGTT
AATGTCATGATAATAATGGTTTCTTAGACGTCAGGTGGCACTTTTCGGGGAAATGTGCGCGGAACCCCTA
TTTGTTTATTTTTCTAAATACATTCAAATATGTATCCGCTCATGAGACAATAACCCTGATAAATGCTTCA
ATAATATTGAAAAAGGAAGAGTATGAGTATTCAACATTTCCGTGTCGCCCTTATTCCCTTTTTTGCGGCA
TTTTGCCTTCCTGTTTTTGCTCACCCAGAAACGCTGGTGAAAGTAAAAGATGCTGAAGATCAGTTGGGTG
CACGAGTGGGTTACATCGAACTGGATCTCAACAGCGGTAAGATCCTTGAGAGTTTTCGCCCCGAAGAACG
TTTTCCAATGATGAGCACTTTTAAAGTTCTGCTATGTGGCGCGGTATTATCCCGTATTGACGCCGGGCAA
GAGCAACTCGGTCGCCGCATACACTATTCTCAGAATGACTTGGTTGAGTACTCACCAGTCACAGAAAAGC
ATCTTACGGATGGCATGACAGTAAGAGAATTATGCAGTGCTGCCATAACCATGAGTGATAACACTGCGGC
CAACTTACTTCTGACAACGATCGGAGGACCGAAGGAGCTAACCGCTTTTTTGCACAACATGGGGGATCAT
GTAACTCGCCTTGATCGTTGGGAACCGGAGCTGAATGAAGCCATACCAAACGACGAGCGTGACACCACGA
TGCCTGTAGCAATGGCAACAACGTTGCGCAAACTATTAACTGGCGAACTACTTACTCTAGCTTCCCGGCA
ACAATTAATAGACTGGATGGAGGCGGATAAAGTTGCAGGACCACTTCTGCGCTCGGCCCTTCCGGCTGGC
TGGTTTATTGCTGATAAATCTGGAGCCGGTGAGCGTGGAAGCCGCGGTATCATTGCAGCACTGGGGCCAG
ATGGTAAGCCCTCCCGTATCGTAGTTATCTACACGACGGGGAGTCAGGCAACTATGGATGAACGAAATAG
ACAGATCGCTGAGATAGGTGCCTCACTGATTAAGCATTGGTAACTGTCAGACCAAGTTTACTCATATATA
CTTTAGATTGATTTAAAACTTCATTTTTAATTTAAAAGGATCTAGGTGAAGATCCTTTTTGATAATCTCA
TGACCAAAATCCCTTAACGTGAGTTTTCGTTCCACTGAGCGTCAGACCCCGTAGAAAAGATCAAAGGATC
TTCTTGAGATCCTTTTTTTCTGCGCGTAATCTGCTGCTTGCAAACAAAAAAACCACCGCTACCAGCGGTG
GTTTGTTTGCCGGATCAAGAGCTACCAACTCTTTTTCCGAAGGTAACTGGCTTCAGCAGAGCGCAGATAC
CAAATACTGTTCTTCTAGTGTAGCCGTAGTTAGGCCACCACTTCAAGAACTCTGTAGCACCGCCTACATA
CCTCGCTCTGCTAATCCTGTTACCAGTGGCTGCTGCCAGTGGCGATAAGTCGTGTCTTACCGGGTTGGAC
TCAAGACGATAGTTACCGGATAAGGCGCAGCGGTCGGGCTGAACGGGGGGTTCGTGCACACAGCCCAGCT
TGGAGCGAACGACCTACACCGAACTGAGATACCTACAGCGTGAGCTATGAGAAAGCGCCACGCTTCCCGA
AGGGAGAAAGGCGGACAGGTATCCGGTAAGCGGCAGGGTCGGAACAGGAGAGCGCACGAGGGAGCTTCCA
GGGGGAAACGCCTGGTATCTTTATAGTCCTGTCGGGTTTCGCCACCTCTGACTTGAGCGTCGATTTTTGT
GATGCTCGTCAGGGGGGCGGAGCCTATGGAAAAACGCCAGCAACGCGGCCTTTTTACGGTTCCTGGCCTT
TTGCTGGCCTTTTGCTCACATGTGAGGGCCTATTTCCCATGATTCCTTCATATTTGCATATACGATACAA
GGCTGTTAGAGAGATAATTGGAATTAATTTGACTGTAAACACAAAGATATTAGTACAAAATACGTGACGT
AGAAAGTAATAATTTCTTGGGTAGTTTGCAGTTTTAAAATTATGTTTTAAAATGGACTATCATATGCTTA
CCGTAACTTGAAAGTATTTCGATTTCTTGGCTTTATATATCTTGTGGAAAGGACGAAACACCGCTCGGCT
TGGACTGATACGGTTTTAGAGCTAGAAATAGCAAGTTAAAATAAGGCTAGTCCGTTATCAACTTGAAAAA
GTGGCACCGAGTCGGTGCTTTTTTGTTTTAGAGCTAGAAATAGCAAGTTAAAATAAGGCTAGTCCGTTTT
TAGCGCGTGCGCCAATTCTGCAGACAAATGGCTCTAGCGAGGGCCTATTTCCCATGATTCCTTCATATTT
GCATATACGATACAAGGCTGTTAGAGAGATAATTGGAATTAATTTGACTGTAAACACAAAGATATTAGTA
CAAAATACGTGACGTAGAAAGTAATAATTTCTTGGGTAGTTTGCAGTTTTAAAATTATGTTTTAAAATGG
ACTATCATATGCTTACCGTAACTTGAAAGTATTTCGATTTCTTGGCTTTATATATCTTGTGGAAAGGACG
AAACACCGACACCGAGCAATTCTCACAAGTTTTAGAGCTAGAAATAGCAAGTTAAAATAAGGCTAGTCCG
TTATCAACTTGAAAAAGTGGCACCGAGTCGGTGCTTTTTTGTTTTAGAGCTAGAAATAGCAAGTTAAAAT
AAGGCTAGTCCGTTTTTAGCGCGTGCGCCAATTCTGCAGACAAATGGCTCTAGAGGTGGTACCCGTTACA
TAACTTACGGTAAATGGCCCGCCTGGCTGACCGCCCAACGACCCCCGCCCATTGACGTCAATAGTAACGC
CAATAGGGACTTTCCATTGACGTCAATGGGTGGAGTATTTACGGTAAACTGCCCACTTGGCAGTACATCA
AGTGTATCATATGCCAAGTACGCCCCCTATTGACGTCAATGACGGTAAATGGCCCGCCTGGCATTGTGCC
CAGTACATGACCTTATGGGACTTTCCTACTTGGCAGTACATCTACGTATTAGTCATCGCTATTACCATGG
TCGAGGTGAGCCCCACGTTCTGCTTCACTCTCCCCATCTCCCCCCCCTCCCCACCCCCAATTTTGTATTT
ATTTATTTTTTAATTATTTTGTGCAGCGATGGGGGCGGGGGGGGGGG
Features (pLannotate 1.2.2; 21 found; start..end, strand, type, name):
    162..389     +  intron         hybrid intron: hybrid between chicken β-actin (CBA) and minute virus of mice (MMV) introns (Gray et al., 2011)
    527..2128    +  CDS            Cas9(N): N-terminal portion of Streptococcus pyogenes Cas9 (Zetsche et al., 2015)
   2129..4627    +  CDS            Cas9(C): C-terminal portion of Streptococcus pyogenes Cas9 (Zetsche et al., 2015)
   4628..4675    +  CDS            nucleoplasmin NLS: bipartite nuclear localization signal from nucleoplasmin
   4709..4820    +  polyA_signal   bGH poly(A) signal: bovine growth hormone polyadenylation signal
   4925..5065    +  repeat_region  AAV2 ITR: inverted terminal repeat of adeno-associated virus serotype 2 inverted
   5070..5121    -  misc_feature   bom (fragment): basis of mobility region from pBR322
   5140..5595    +  rep_origin     f1 ori (sequence partly withheld): f1 bacteriophage origin of replication; arrow indicates direction of (+) strand synthesis
   5596..5645    -  misc_feature   bom (fragment): basis of mobility region from pBR322
   5747..5782    -  CDS            rop (fragment): Rop protein, which maintains plasmids at low copy number; rop
   5877..5981    +  promoter       AmpR promoter: bla
   5982..6842    +  CDS            AmpR: β-lactamase; bla; confers resistance to ampicillin, carbenicillin, and related antibiotics
   7013..7601    +  rep_origin     ori: high-copy-number ColE1/pMB1/pBR322/pUC origin of replication
   7663..7903    +  promoter       U6 promoter: RNA polymerase III promoter for human U6 snRNA
   7932..8007    +  misc_RNA       gRNA scaffold: guide RNA scaffold for the Streptococcus pyogenes CRISPR/Cas9 system
   8014..8057    +  misc_RNA       gRNA scaffold (fragment): guide RNA scaffold for the Streptococcus pyogenes CRISPR/Cas9 system
   8098..8338    +  promoter       U6 promoter: RNA polymerase III promoter for human U6 snRNA
   8368..8443    +  misc_RNA       gRNA scaffold: guide RNA scaffold for the Streptococcus pyogenes CRISPR/Cas9 system
   8450..8493    +  misc_RNA       gRNA scaffold (fragment): guide RNA scaffold for the Streptococcus pyogenes CRISPR/Cas9 system
   8543..8828    +  enhancer       CMV enhancer: human cytomegalovirus immediate early enhancer; contains an 18-bp deletion relative to the standard CMV enhancer
   8830..161     +  promoter       chicken β-actin promoter (across the origin): No description available
