[The description below was written by a language model from this plasmid's Addgene catalogue record and pLannotate feature annotations shown in this document.]
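Description:
GluN2A (px330:2-guideCas9) is a pX330-derived mammalian expression plasmid that delivers Streptococcus pyogenes Cas9 together with two guide RNAs from a single construct of about 8.9 kb. It is maintained in E. coli through a high-copy ColE1/pUC-type origin and selected with ampicillin via the β-lactamase gene. An f1 phage origin is also present, along with short remnants of pBR322 bom and rop sequence. A single AAV2 inverted terminal repeat lies downstream of the Cas9 cassette. With only one ITR annotated, it appears to be a backbone remnant rather than part of a functional AAV packaging unit.

Cas9 is driven by a hybrid Pol II promoter made up of the CMV enhancer, the chicken β-actin promoter (which spans the sequence origin) and a hybrid chicken β-actin/minute virus of mice intron. The annotation splits the Cas9 coding sequence into N- and C-terminal portions, but these are contiguous and form one open reading frame. This is followed by a nucleoplasmin bipartite nuclear localization signal and the bovine growth hormone polyadenylation signal. Upstream of this cassette sit two tandem guide units, each with a human U6 Pol III promoter, a short gap where the spacer would lie, and the S. pyogenes guide RNA scaffold. Both guides are therefore transcribed independently alongside Cas9.

The guide sequences are listed as unknown. The construct name and the mouse species entry suggest that the NMDA receptor subunit GluN2A is the target, although this is not stated explicitly. The plasmid comes from work on optimizing precise CRISPR/Cas9 genome editing in neurons, and its stated purpose is simply the expression of Cas9 and two guides.
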