Addgene plasmid #169428: GluN2A (px330:2-guideCas9)
Purpose: Expression of Cas9 and 2 guides
Depositing lab: Richard Huganir. Depositing organization: Johns Hopkins University and School of Medicine. Publication: An optimized CRISPR/Cas9 approach for precise genome editing in neurons. Fang H, Bygrave AM, Roth RH, Johnson RC, Huganir RL. Elife. 2021 Mar 10;10. pii: 65202. doi: 10.7554/eLife.65202. PubMed 33689678.
Backbone
  Vector backbone: pX330
  Vector type: Mammalian Expression, CRISPR
Growth in bacteria
  Bacterial resistance: Ampicillin, 100 μg/mL
  Growth temperature: 37°C
  Growth strain: NEB Stable
  Copy number: High Copy
Gene/Insert
  Gene/Insert name: spCas9
  gRNA/shRNA sequence: Unknown
  Species: M. musculus (mouse)
  Cloning method: Restriction Enzyme; 5′ cloning site Unknown (unknown if destroyed)
Terms and licenses: Academic/Nonprofit Terms; Industry Terms: Not Available to Industry
How to cite: GluN2A (px330:2-guideCas9) was a gift from Richard Huganir (Addgene plasmid # 169428 ; http://n2t.net/addgene:169428 ; RRID:Addgene_169428)
